>Addgene plasmid #194213 | BASIC_SEVA_66.11 | addgene full sequence | sequence record 382131 | Addgene NGS Result
CTCGGGTAAGAACTCGCACTTCGTGGAAACACTATTATCTGGTGGGTCTCTGTCCACTAGTCTTGGACTC
CTGTTGATAGATCCAGTAATGACCTCAGAACTCCATCTGGATTTGTTCAGAACGCTCGGTTGCCGCCGGG
CGTTTTTTATTGGTGAGAATCCAGGGGTCCCCAATAATTACGATTTAAATTTGACATAAGCCTGTTCGGT
TCGTAAACTGTAATGCAAGTAGCGTATGCGCTCACGCAACTGGTCCAGAACCTTGACCGAACGCAGCGGT
GGTAACGGCGCAGTGGCGGTTTTCATGGCTTGTTATGACTGTTTTTTTGTACAGCCTATGCCTCGGGCAT
CCAAGCAGCAAGCGCGTTACGCCGTGGGTCGATGTTTGATGTTATGGAGCAGCAACGATGTTACGCAGCA
GCAACGATGTTACGCAGCAGCAACGATGTTACGCAGCAGGGCAGTCGCCCTAAAACAAAGTTAGGTGGCT
CAAGTATGGGCATCATTCGCACATGTAGGCTCGGCCCTGACCAAGTCAAATCCATGCGGGCTGCTCTTGA
TCTTTTCGGTCGTGAGTTCGGAGACGTAGCCACCTACTCCCAACATCAGCCGGACTCCGATTACCTCGGG
AACTTGCTCCGTAGTAAGACATTCATCGCGCTTGCTGCCTTCGACCAAGAAGCGGTTGTTGGCGCTCTCG
CGGCTTACGTTCTGCCCAAGTTTGAGCAGCCGCGTAGTGAGATCTATATCTATGATCTCGCAGTCTCCGG
AGAGCACCGGAGGCAGGGCATTGCCACCGCGCTCATCAATCTCCTCAAGCATGAGGCCAACGCGCTTGGT
GCTTATGTGATCTACGTGCAAGCAGATTACGGTGACGATCCCGCAGTGGCTCTCTATACAAAGTTGGGCA
TACGGGAAGAAGTGATGCACTTTGATATCGACCCAAGTACCGCCACCTAACAATTCGTTCAAGCCGAGAT
CGGCTTCCCGGCCGCGGAGTTGTTCGGTAAATTGGACAACGGTCGGCTCGGCCCACTTGTGTGTCTCGTA
CAATTCTGAGGTCCACACAGATAGTGTCCGGCCGGCCCTAGAAATATTTTATCTGATTAATAAGATGATC
TTCTTGAGATCGTTTTGGTCTGCGCGTAATCTCTTGCTCTGAAAACGAAAAAACCGCCTTGCAGGGCGGT
TTTTCGAAGGTTCTCTGAGCTACCAACTCTTTGAACCGAGGTAACTGGCTTGGAGGAGCGCAGTCACCAA
AACTTGTCCTTTCAGTTTAGCCTTAACCGGCGCATGACTTCAAGACTAACTCCTCTAAATCAATTACCAG
TGGCTGCTGCCAGTGGTGCTTTTGCATGTCTTTCCGGGTTGGACTCAAGACGATAGTTACCGGATAAGGC
GCAGCGGTCGGACTGAACGGGGGGTTCGTGCATACAGTCCAGCTTGGAGCGAACTGCCTACCCGGAACTG
AGTGTCAGGCGTGGAATGAGACAAACGCGGCCATAACAGCGGAATGACACCGGTAAACCGAAAGGCAGGA
ACAGGAGAGCGCACGAGGGAGCCGCCAGGGGGAAACGCCTGGTATCTTTATAGTCCTGTCGGGTTTCGCC
ACCACTGATTTGAGCGTCAGATTTCGTGATGCTTGTCAGGGGGGCGGAGCCTATGGAAAAACGGCTTTGC
CGCGGCCCTCTCACTTCCCTGTTAAGTATCTTCCTGGCATCTTCCAGGAAATCTCCGCCCCGTTCGTAAG
CCATTTCCGCTCGCCGCAGTCGAACGACCGAGCGTAGCGAGTCAGTGAGCGAGGAAGCGGAATATATCCG
GCGCGCCCAGCTGTCTAGGGCGGCGGATTTGTCCTACTCAGGAGAGCGTTCACCGACAAACAACAGATAA
AACGAAAGGCCCAGTCTTTCGACTGAGCCTTTCGTTTTATTTGATGCCTTTAATTAAGGCTCGGGAGACC
TATCGGTAATAACAGTCCAATCTGGTGTAACTTCGGAATCGTCCTTGACAGCTAGCTCAGTCCTAGGTAT
AATGCTAGCTACTAGTGAAAGAGGAGAAATACTAGTATGGTTAGCAAAGGCGAGGCGGTTATCAAGGAGT
TTATGCGTTTTAAGGTTCACATGGAGGGTAGCATGAATGGTCACGAGTTCGAGATCGAGGGTGAAGGCGA
GGGTCGTCCGTACGAAGGCACCCAGACCGCGAAGCTGAAAGTGACCAAGGGTGGCCCGCTGCCGTTCAGC
TGGGACATCCTGAGCCCGCAGTTCATGTATGGCAGCCGTGCGTTTACCAAACACCCGGCGGACATTCCGG
ATTACTATAAGCAAAGCTTCCCGGAAGGTTTTAAATGGGAGCGTGTTATGAACTTCGAAGATGGTGGCGC
GGTGACCGTTACCCAGGACACCAGCCTGGAGGATGGCACCCTGATTTACAAGGTGAAACTGCGTGGCACC
AACTTTCCGCCGGATGGTCCGGTTATGCAGAAGAAAACGATGGGTTGGGAAGCGAGCACCGAGCGTCTGT
ATCCGGAAGATGGCGTGCTGAAGGGTGATATCAAAATGGCGCTGCGTCTGAAGGACGGTGGCCGTTACCT
GGCGGATTTTAAGACCACCTATAAAGCGAAGAAACCGGTGCAAATGCCGGGTGCGTACAACGTTGACCGT
AAACTGGATATTACCAGCCACAACGAGGATTATACCGTGGTTGAGCAATATGAGCGTAGCGAGGGTCGCC
ACAGCACCGGCGGCATGGACGAACTGTATAAGGGATCCTAATAAGG
Features (pLannotate 1.2.2; 8 found; start..end, strand, type, name):
     66..160     +  terminator     lambda t0 terminator: transcription terminator from phage lambda
    191..219     +  promoter       Pc promoter: intI1 (promoter lies within the coding sequence); class 1 integron promoter
    427..960     +  CDS            GmR: gentamycin acetyltransferase; aacC1; confers resistance to gentamycin
   1124..1669    +  rep_origin     p15A ori: Plasmids containing the medium-copy-number p15A origin of replication can be propagated in E. coli cells that contain a second plasmid with the ColE1 origin.
   1757..1812    +  rep_origin     RSF ori (fragment): Plasmids containing the RSF 1030 origin of replication can be propagated in E. coli cells that contain additional plasmids with compatible origins.
   1847..1933    -  terminator     rrnB T1 terminator: Escherichia coli rrnB; transcription terminator T1 from the E. coli rrnB gene
   2005..2039    +  promoter       J23119 promoter: bacterial promoter (Registry of Standard Biological Parts BBa J23119)
   2067..2762    +  CDS            mScarlet: mScarlet is a basic (constitutively fluorescent) red fluorescent protein published in 2016, derived from synthetic construct. It has moderate acid sensitivity.
