[The description below was written by a language model from this plasmid's Addgene catalogue record and pLannotate feature annotations shown in this document.]
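Description:
BASIC_SEVA_66.11 is a small bacterial cloning vector (about 2.8 kb) from the BASIC SEVA collection, built as a receiving backbone for the BASIC DNA assembly method and catalogued as a bacterial expression and synthetic biology plasmid. It is propagated in E. coli under gentamicin selection. The resistance gene is GmR (aacC1, gentamicin acetyltransferase), which lies downstream of the Pc class 1 integron promoter. Replication depends on a p15A origin, which is compatible with ColE1-type plasmids and so allows co-maintenance with a second vector. The catalogue lists the plasmid as low copy, while the annotation describes p15A as medium copy. The annotation software also flagged a short fragment resembling the RSF1030 origin next to p15A; at only a few dozen bases, it is probably a sequence similarity rather than a second functional origin.

The listed insert is an mScarlet counter-selection cassette of roughly 0.9 kb, in which the strong constitutive J23119 promoter drives the red fluorescent protein mScarlet. In a vector of this type, the cassette occupies the position where assembled parts will go. Colonies carrying the unmodified backbone express mScarlet and appear red, whereas clones in which the cassette has been replaced by the assembled DNA lose the colour, giving a visual screen for correct assemblies. A lambda t0 terminator and an rrnB T1 terminator flank the marker and origin block, helping to insulate the cargo position from transcription originating in the backbone, consistent with the modular SEVA layout. The feature table does not annotate the BASIC linker or prefix and suffix sequences or the restriction sites used in assembly, so their arrangement cannot be described from this record.
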