Addgene plasmid #194213: BASIC_SEVA_66.11
Purpose: BASIC DNA assembly vector
Depositing lab: Paul Freemont. Depositing organization: Imperial College London. Publication: basicsynbio and the BASIC SEVA collection: software and vectors for an established DNA assembly method. Haines MC, Carling B, Marshall J, Shenshin VA, Baldwin GS, Freemont P, Storch M. Synth Biol (Oxf). 2022 Oct 11;7(1):ysac023. doi: 10.1093/synbio/ysac023. eCollection 2022. PubMed 36381610.
Backbone
  Vector backbone: BASIC_SEVA_66.11
  Backbone size w/o insert (bp): 1892
  Total vector size (bp): 2775
  Vector type: Bacterial Expression, Synthetic Biology
Growth in bacteria
  Bacterial resistance: Gentamicin, 10 μg/mL
  Growth temperature: 37°C
  Growth strain: DH5alpha
  Copy number: Low Copy
Gene/Insert
  Gene/Insert name: mScarlet counter-selection cassette
  Species: Synthetic
  Insert size (bp): 878
  Cloning method: Unknown
  Sequencing primers: 5′ ggcggcggatttgtcctac; 3′ ggtgagaatccaggggtcc
How to cite: BASIC_SEVA_66.11 was a gift from Paul Freemont (Addgene plasmid # 194213 ; http://n2t.net/addgene:194213 ; RRID:Addgene_194213)
